>Addgene plasmid #100299 | pCMV_mEm_4GS_LF82_030 | addgene full sequence | sequence record 209319 | Addgene NGS Result
TCAGGGCGCGTCAGCGGGTGTTGGCGGGTGTCGGGGCTGGCTTAACTATGCGGCATCAGAGCAGATTGTA
CTGAGAGTGCACCATATGCGGTGTGAAATACCGCACAGATGCGTAAGGAGAAAATACCGCATCAGGCGCC
ATTCGCCATTCAGGCTGCGCAACTGTTGGGAAGGGCGATCGGTGCGGGCCTCTTCGCTATTACGCCAGCT
GGCGAAAGGGGGATGTGCTGCAAGGCGATTAAGTTGGGTAACGCCAGGGTTTTCCCAGTCACGACGTTGT
AAAACGACGGCCAGTGAGTTCGAGCTTGCATGCCTGCAGGTCGTTACATAACTTACGGTAAATGGCCCGC
CTGGCTGACCGCCCAACGACCCCCGCCCATTGACGTCAATAATGACGTATGTTCCCATAGTAACGCCAAT
AGGGACTTTCCATTGACGTCAATGGGTGGAGTATTTACGGTAAACTGCCCACTTGGCAGTACATCAAGTG
TATCATATGCCAAGTACGCCCCCTATTGACGTCAATGACGGTAAATGGCCCGCCTGGCATTATGCCCAGT
ACATGACCTTATGGGACTTTCCTACTTGGCAGTACATCTACGTATTAGTCATCGCTATTACCATGGTGAT
GCGGTTTTGGCAGTACATCAATGGGCGTGGATAGCGGTTTGACTCACGGGGATTTCCAAGTCTCCACCCC
ATTGACGTCAATGGGAGTTTGTTTTGGCACCAAAATCAACGGGACTTTCCAAAATGTCGTAACAACTCCG
CCCCATTGACGCAAATGGGCGGTAGGCGTGTACGGTGGGAGGTCTATATAAGCAGAGCTCGTTTAGTGAA
CCGTCAGATCGCCTGGAGACGCCATCCACGCTGTTTTGACCTCCATAGAAGACACCGGGACCGATCCAGC
CTCCGGACTCTAGAGGATCCGGTACTAGAGGAACTGAAAAACCAGAAAGTTAACTGGTAAGTTTAGTCTT
TTTGTCTTTTATTTCAGGTCCCGGATCCGGTGGTGGTGCAAATCAAAGAACTGCTCCTCAGTGGATGTTG
CCTTTACTTCTAGGCCTGTACGGAAGTGTTACTTCTGCTCTAAAAGCTGCGGAATTGTACCCGCGGGCCC
ACCATGGTGAGCAAGGGCGAGGAGCTGTTCACCGGGGTGGTGCCCATCCTGGTCGAGCTGGACGGCGACG
TAAACGGCCACAAGTTCAGCGTGTCCGGCGAGGGCGAGGGCGATGCCACCTACGGCAAGCTGACCCTGAA
GTTCATCTGCACCACCGGCAAGCTGCCCGTGCCCTGGCCCACCCTCGTGACCACCTTGACCTACGGCGTG
CAGTGCTTCGCCCGCTACCCCGACCACATGAAGCAGCACGACTTCTTCAAGTCCGCCATGCCCGAAGGCT
ACGTCCAGGAGCGCACCATCTTCTTCAAGGACGACGGCAACTACAAGACCCGCGCCGAGGTGAAGTTCGA
GGGCGACACCCTGGTGAACCGCATCGAGCTGAAGGGCATCGACTTCAAGGAGGACGGCAACATCCTGGGG
CACAAGCTGGAGTACAACTACAACAGCCACAAGGTCTATATCACCGCCGACAAGCAGAAGAACGGCATCA
AGGTGAACTTCAAGACCCGCCACAACATCGAGGACGGCAGCGTGCAGCTCGCCGACCACTACCAGCAGAA
CACCCCCATCGGCGACGGCCCCGTGCTGCTGCCCGACAACCACTACCTGAGCACCCAGTCCAAGCTGAGC
AAAGACCCCAACGAGAAGCGCGATCACATGGTCCTGCTGGAGTTCGTGACCGCCGCCGGGATCACTCTCG
GCATGGACGAGCTGTACAAGCGAATTGGTGGAGGGGGCGGTTCCGGTGGCGGAGGTTCCCGAATTCGTCG
ACGGAGATCTGATATGATAAACGATATCGTTCAAATAACGACAGGTTCCACATCTACGGATGAAAACAAT
ACAATACAACAACAAATCACAAGAGTAAAATCTTCAGTTGAATACCATATATATCATGATGGTAGTATAA
AATACAAATTAATTGATGAAACAGGCAATGGAACAGAGAAAACTGTGCTGGCTCTAAAAAGAGCACGAAG
CAAAGCTAAATATATTTTTCATGATTCGTTAAGTAATGAGCATGAGATCGGTACATATAATATTATAATG
ACAGAAGATACATATAATAATGATCTTTATAAAGATAAGTTAGGTACTGATATGATTTATCTAATAAGCA
TAAATGATAATGTAAGTAGCTACTCAAGTGGTGATGTAAAGTTTACATTAGAAATAAATACAACACGTTA
TTATGCAAATGATGTTACAACTGCTTCTTTGTTGGGGGCAATGTTAAATACTGGTTATTCGGATTTTAAT
TTTAATGGTGGTAGTAACGATGAAGGTCTGTCAACTGGTGGCAGCACAAGTCATAAAAATGGGATGAACT
TAGATATGCGTTATTTAAGAAAAGATGAATCAGGTAATGGAATTCATCTCAACTTAAATAGTGAAACGGG
AGATCCTTGTGGCTGGAAAGGGTTGGATGTTGAAAGGCAAAATAATTTTATATGCGAGTTAAAACGATTT
GGCTGGGGGGTTATTAAAGGATGGAAATATTGGGATAGTGATAGTAGTCCAAATACCGGCCCCATTTGGG
GTGAATGGTATGTCGCATGGCGAAATGAACATCCAGGAGAAACGGAAAGACCAATATTAAAACATATTGA
ACACTTGAGAAACCATCATCATCATATACATGTTCAAGGATATAATCCAACACTAGAGTTAATAACAGAC
TGAATCGGTACCCTCGAGAAGCTTGCGGCCGCGGGGATCCAGACATGATAAGATACATTGATGAGTTTGG
ACAAACCACAACTAGAATGCAGTGAAAAAAATGCTTTATTTGTGAAATTTGTGATGCTATTGCTTTATTT
GTAACCATTATAAGCTGCAATAAACAAGTTAACAACAACAATTGCATTCATTTTATGTTTCAGGTTCAGG
GGGAGGTGTGGGAGGTTTTTTCGGATCCTCTAGAGTCGATCTGCAGGCATGCTAGCTTGGCGTAATCATG
GTCATAGCTGTTTCCTGTGTGAAATTGTTATCCGCTCACAATTCCACACAACATACGAGCCGGAAGCATA
AAGTGTAAAGCCTGGGGTGCCTAATGAGTGAGCTAACTCACATTAATTGCGTTGCGCTCACTGCCCGCTT
TCCAGTCGGGAAACCTGTCGTGCCAGCTGCATTAATGAATCGGCCAACGCGCGGGGAGAGGCGGTTTGCG
TATTGGGCGCTCTTCCGCTTCCTCGCTCACTGACTCGCTGCGCTCGGTCGTTCGGCTGCGGCGAGCGGTA
TCAGCTCACTCAAAGGCGGTAATACGGTTATCCACAGAATCAGGGGATAACGCAGGAAAGAACATGTGAG
CAAAAGGCCAGCAAAAGGCCAGGAACCGTAAAAAGGCCGCGTTGCTGGCGTTTTTCCATAGGCTCCGCCC
CCCTGACGAGCATCACAAAAATCGACGCTCAAGTCAGAGGTGGCGAAACCCGACAGGACTATAAAGATAC
CAGGCGTTTCCCCCTGGAAGCTCCCTCGTGCGCTCTCCTGTTCCGACCCTGCCGCTTACCGGATACCTGT
CCGCCTTTCTCCCTTCGGGAAGCGTGGCGCTTTCTCATAGCTCACGCTGTAGGTATCTCAGTTCGGTGTA
GGTCGTTCGCTCCAAGCTGGGCTGTGTGCACGAACCCCCCGTTCAGCCCGACCGCTGCGCCTTATCCGGT
AACTATCGTCTTGAGTCCAACCCGGTAAGACACGACTTATCGCCACTGGCAGCAGCCACTGGTAACAGGA
TTAGCAGAGCGAGGTATGTAGGCGGTGCTACAGAGTTCTTGAAGTGGTGGCCTAACTACGGCTACACTAG
AAGAACAGTATTTGGTATCTGCGCTCTGCTGAAGCCAGTTACCTTCGGAAAAAGAGTTGGTAGCTCTTGA
TCCGGCAAACAAACCACCGCTGGTAGCGGTGGTTTTTTTGTTTGCAAGCAGCAGATTACGCGCAGAAAAA
AAGGATCTCAAGAAGATCCTTTGATCTTTTCTACGGGGTCTGACGCTCAGTGGAACGAAAACTCACGTTA
AGGGATTTTGGTCATGAGATTATCAAAAAGGATCTTCACCTAGATCCTTTTAAATTAAAAATGAAGTTTT
AAATCAATCTAAAGTATATATGAGTAAACTTGGTCTGACAGTTACCAATGCTTAATCAGTGAGGCACCTA
TCTCAGCGATCTGTCTATTTCGTTCATCCATAGTTGCCTGACTCCCCGTCGTGTAGATAACTACGATACG
GGAGGGCTTACCATCTGGCCCCAGTGCTGCAATGATACCGCGAGACCCACGCTCACCGGCTCCAGATTTA
TCAGCAATAAACCAGCCAGCCGGAAGGGCCGAGCGCAGAAGTGGTCCTGCAACTTTATCCGCCTCCATCC
AGTCTATTAATTGTTGCCGGGAAGCTAGAGTAAGTAGTTCGCCAGTTAATAGTTTGCGCAACGTTGTTGC
CATTGCTACAGGCATCGTGGTGTCACGCTCGTCGTTTGGTATGGCTTCATTCAGCTCCGGTTCCCAACGA
TCAAGGCGAGTTACATGATCCCCCATGTTGTGCAAAAAAGCGGTTAGCTCCTTCGGTCCTCCGATCGTTG
TCAGAAGTAAGTTGGCCGCAGTGTTATCACTCATGGTTATGGCAGCACTGCATAATTCTCTTACTGTCAT
GCCATCCGTAAGATGCTTTTCTGTGACTGGTGAGTACTCAACCAAGTCATTCTGAGAATAGTGTATGCGG
CGACCGAGTTGCTCTTGCCCGGCGTCAATACGGGATAATACCGCGCCACATAGCAGAACTTTAAAAGTGC
TCATCATTGGAAAACGTTCTTCGGGGCGAAAACTCTCAAGGATCTTACCGCTGTTGAGATCCAGTTCGAT
GTAACCCACTCGTGCACCCAACTGATCTTCAGCATCTTTTACTTTCACCAGCGTTTCTGGGTGAGCAAAA
ACAGGAAGGCAAAATGCCGCAAAAAAGGGAATAAGGGCGACACGGAAATGTTGAATACTCATACTCTTCC
TTTTTCAATATTATTGAAGCATTTATCAGGGTTATTGTCTCATGAGCGGATACATATTTGAATGTATTTA
GAAAAATAAACAAATAGGGGTTCCGCGCACATTTCCCCGAAAAGTGCCACCTGACGTCTAAGAAACCATT
ATTATCATGACATTAACCTATAAAAATAGGCGTATCACGAGGCCCTTTCGTCTCGCGCGTTTCGGTGATG
ACGGTGAAAACCTCTGACACATGCAGCTCCCGGAGACGGTCACAGCTTGTCTGTAAGCGGATGCCGGGAG
CAGACAAGCCCG
Features (pLannotate 1.2.2; 16 found; start..end, strand, type, name):
     37..136     +  misc_feature   bom (fragment): basis of mobility region from pBR322
    142..297     -  CDS            lacZα (fragment): LacZα fragment of β-galactosidase; lacZ fragment
    303..323     -  misc_feature   MCS (fragment): pUC18/19 multiple cloning site
    322..625     +  enhancer       CMV enhancer: human cytomegalovirus immediate early enhancer
    626..829     +  promoter       CMV promoter: human cytomegalovirus (CMV) immediate early promoter
    967..1063    +  intron         SV40 intron: modified SV40 intron with splice donor and acceptor sites
   1124..1840    +  CDS            mEmerald: mEmerald is a basic (constitutively fluorescent) green fluorescent protein published in 1998, derived from Aequorea victoria. It is reported to be a very rapidly-maturing monomer with moderate acid sensitivity.
   2836..2970    -  polyA_signal   SV40 poly(A) signal: SV40 polyadenylation signal
   3105..3121    -  protein_bind   lac operator: The lac repressor binds to the lac operator to inhibit transcription in E. coli. This inhibition can be relieved by adding lactose or isopropyl-β-D-thiogalactopyranoside (IPTG). lac repressor encoded by lacI
   3129..3159    -  promoter       lac promoter: promoter for the E. coli lac operon
   3174..3195    -  protein_bind   CAP binding site: CAP binding activates transcription in the presence of cAMP. E. coli catabolite activator protein
   3208..3300    -  CDS            lacI (fragment): lac repressor; lacI; The lac repressor binds to the lac operator to inhibit transcription in E. coli. This inhibition can be relieved by adding lactose or isopropyl-β-D-thiogalactopyranoside (IPTG).
   3483..4071    -  rep_origin     ori: high-copy-number ColE1/pMB1/pBR322/pUC origin of replication
   4242..5102    -  CDS            AmpR: β-lactamase; bla; confers resistance to ampicillin, carbenicillin, and related antibiotics
   5103..5207    -  promoter       AmpR promoter: bla
   5302..5337    +  CDS            rop (fragment): Rop protein, which maintains plasmids at low copy number; rop
