[The description below was written by a language model from this plasmid's Addgene catalogue record and pLannotate feature annotations shown in this document.]
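Description:
pCMV_mEm_4GS_LF82_030 is a mammalian expression plasmid of about 5.4 kb, built on a pCMV backbone, that produces an Escherichia coli LF82 open reading frame (LF82_030, roughly 900 bp) as a fusion to the green fluorescent protein mEmerald. It is maintained in E. coli through a high-copy ColE1/pUC-type origin and selected with ampicillin via the β-lactamase gene and its native promoter. The feature table also picks up pUC-derived remnants (partial lacZα, lac promoter/operator, CAP site, and fragments of lacI, rop and bom), which are backbone leftovers rather than functional parts of the design. No mammalian selection marker is annotated, which fits transient transfection use.

The expression cassette runs from the human cytomegalovirus immediate-early enhancer and promoter through a modified SV40 intron, which provides splice sites that generally improve mRNA processing and expression, into the mEmerald coding sequence. The bacterial insert was placed downstream by ligation-independent cloning, so mEmerald sits at the N terminus of the fusion. The "4GS" in the name suggests a glycine-serine linker between the two, though the record does not describe it. The insert itself is not annotated, but the unannotated gap between mEmerald and the SV40 polyadenylation signal matches its recorded size. That poly(A) signal is annotated on the reverse strand relative to the cassette.

The record gives no function for LF82_030. The plasmid belongs to a collection made for an imaging screen in which bacterial proteins were expressed exogenously in HeLa cells to identify candidate effectors, with the mEmerald tag allowing visualisation of localisation and of the transfected cells' phenotypes.
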