Addgene plasmid #100299: pCMV_mEm_4GS_LF82_030
Purpose: Mammalian expression of E. coli LF82_030 CDS fused to mEmerald
Depositing lab: Alan Huett. Depositing organization: University of Nottingham. Publication: A multi-phenotypic imaging screen to identify bacterial effectors by exogenous expression in a HeLa cell line. Collins A, Huett A. Sci Data. 2018 May 15;5:180081. doi: 10.1038/sdata.2018.81. PubMed 29762554.
Backbone
  Vector backbone: pCMV
  Backbone size w/o insert (bp): 4502
  Vector type: Mammalian Expression
Growth in bacteria
  Bacterial resistance: Ampicillin, 100 μg/mL
  Growth temperature: 37°C
  Growth strain: XL1 Blue
  Copy number: High Copy
Gene/Insert
  Gene/Insert name: LF82_030
  Insert size (bp): 900
  Promoter: CMV
  Tag / fusion protein: mEmerald (N terminal on backbone)
  Cloning method: Ligation Independent Cloning
  Sequencing primers: 5′ ACTTCTGCTCTAAAAGCTGCGG; 3′ CACTGCATTCTAGTTGTGGTTTGTC
Terms and licenses: Academic/Nonprofit Terms; Industry Terms: Not Available to Industry
How to cite: pCMV_mEm_4GS_LF82_030 was a gift from Alan Huett (Addgene plasmid # 100299 ; http://n2t.net/addgene:100299 ; RRID:Addgene_100299)
