>Addgene plasmid #100299 | pCMV_mEm_4GS_LF82_030 | depositor partial sequence | sequence record 183641 | Sequence across LF82 gene insert region
GTGGAGGGGCGGTTCCGGTGGCGGAGGTTCCCGAATTCGTCGACGGAGATCTGATATGATAAACGATATC
GTTCAAATAACGACAGGTTCCACATCTACGGATGAAAACAATACAATACAACAACAAATCACAAGAGTAA
AATCTTCAGTTGAATACCATATATATCATGATGGTAGTATAAAATACAAATTAATTGATGAAACAGGCAA
TGGAACAGAGAAAACTGTGCTGGCTCTAAAAAGAGCACGAAGCAAAGCTAAATATATTTTTCATGATTCG
TTAAGTAATGAGCATGAGATCGGTACATATAATATTATAATGACAGAAGATACATATAATAATGATCTTT
ATAAAGATAAGTTAGGTACTGATATGATTTATCTAATAAGCATAAATGATAATGTAAGTAGCTACTCAAG
TGGTGATGTAAAGTTTACATTAGAAATAAATACAACACGTTATTATGCAAATGATGTTACAACTGCTTCT
TTGTTGGGGGCAATGTTAAATACTGGTTATTCGGATTTTAATTTTAATGGTGGTAGTAACGATGAAGGTC
TGTCAACTGGTGGCAGCACAAGTCATAAAAATGGGATGAACTTAGATATGCGTTATTTAAGAAAAGATGA
ATCAGGTAATGGAATTCATCTCAACTTAAATAGTGAAACGGGAGATCCTTGTGGCTGGAAAGGGTTGGAT
GTTGAAAGGCAAAATAATTTTATATGCGAGTTAAAACGATTTGGCTGGGGGGTTATTAAAGGATGGAAAT
ATTGGGATAGTGATAGTAGTCCAAATACCGGCCCCATTTGGGGTGAATGGTATGTCGCATGGCGAAATGA
ACATCCAGGAGAAACGGAAAGACCAATATTAAAACATATTGAACACTTGAGAAACCATCATCATCATATA
CATGTTCAAGGATATAATCCAACACTAGAGTTAATAACAG
